Addgene plasmid #239098: pGL3-PDE6B-146
Purpose: pGL3 luciferase vector with 146bp PDE6B promoter (containing NRL response element).
Depositing lab: David Cobrinik. Depositing organization: Children's Hospital Los Angeles. Publication: Identification and characterization of early human photoreceptor states and cell-state-specific retinoblastoma-related features. Shayler DWH, Stachelek K, Cambier L, Lee S, Bai J, Reid MW, Weisenberger DJ, Bhat B, Aparicio JG, Kim Y, Singh M, Bay M, Thornton ME, Doyle EK, Fouladian Z, Erberich SG, Grubbs BH, Bonaguidi MA, Craft CM, Singh HP, Cobrinik D. eLife 13:RP101918 10.7554/eLife.101918.1.
Backbone
  Vector backbone: pGL3
  Vector type: Luciferase
Growth in bacteria
  Bacterial resistance: Ampicillin, 100 μg/mL
  Growth temperature: 37°C
  Growth strain: DH5alpha
  Copy number: Unknown
Gene/Insert
  Gene/Insert name: PDE6B promoter
  Species: H. sapiens (human)
  Insert size (bp): 146
  Entrez Gene: PDE6B (a.k.a. CSNB3, CSNBAD2, GMP-PDEbeta, PDEB, RP40, rd1)
Terms and licenses: Academic/Nonprofit Terms; Industry Terms: Not Available to Industry
Depositor comments: Please visit https://doi.org/10.1101/2023.02.28.530247 for bioRxiv preprint.
How to cite: pGL3-PDE6B-146 was a gift from David Cobrinik (Addgene plasmid # 239098 ; http://n2t.net/addgene:239098 ; RRID:Addgene_239098)
