[The description below was written by a language model from this plasmid's Addgene catalogue record and pLannotate feature annotations shown in this document.]
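Description:
pGL3-PDE6B-146 is a firefly luciferase reporter plasmid built on the pGL3 backbone, in which a 146 bp fragment of the human PDE6B promoter, described in the record as containing an NRL response element, is intended to drive the reporter. PDE6B encodes the beta subunit of the rod photoreceptor cGMP phosphodiesterase, and NRL is a rod-lineage transcription factor, so luciferase output serves as a readout of promoter activation through that element. The automated feature table does not annotate the promoter insert itself. However, the unannotated stretch between the upstream pause site and the start of the luc+ coding sequence is where such an insert would be expected to sit in a pGL3-type vector.

The reporter cassette consists of the enhanced luc+ firefly luciferase coding sequence followed by an SV40 late polyadenylation signal; the adjacent short large T antigen fragment is simply part of that SV40-derived segment. Upstream of the cloning region lie a synthetic poly(A) signal and the human α2-globin RNA polymerase II transcriptional pause site, which together suppress read-through from spurious transcription initiating in the backbone and so lower background signal. No enhancer or heterologous eukaryotic promoter is annotated, so reporter expression should depend on the inserted PDE6B sequence.

For propagation in E. coli, the roughly 4.9 kb plasmid carries a high-copy ColE1/pUC-type origin and a β-lactamase gene with its own promoter for ampicillin selection, plus an f1 origin allowing single-stranded DNA production. The small TcR and lacZα fragments are non-functional backbone remnants. There is no mammalian selection marker, consistent with use in transient transfection reporter assays, in this case associated with work on human photoreceptor cell states and retinoblastoma-related features.
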