Features (pLannotate 1.2.2; 11 found; start..end, strand, type, name):
    218..1870    +  CDS            luciferase: firefly luciferase; luc+; enhanced luc+ version of the luciferase gene
   1911..2032    -  polyA_signal   SV40 poly(A) signal: SV40 polyadenylation signal
   2055..2123    -  CDS            large T antigen (fragment): large T antigen from SV40 (simian virus 40)
   2139..2271    +  CDS            TcR (fragment): tetracycline efflux protein; tet; confers resistance to tetracycline
   2451..3039    -  rep_origin     ori: high-copy-number ColE1/pMB1/pBR322/pUC origin of replication
   3210..4070    -  CDS            AmpR: β-lactamase; bla; confers resistance to ampicillin, carbenicillin, and related antibiotics
   4071..4175    -  promoter       AmpR promoter: bla
   4202..4630    +  rep_origin     f1 ori (sequence partly withheld): f1 bacteriophage origin of replication; arrow indicates direction of (+) strand synthesis
   4662..4729    -  CDS            lacZα (fragment): LacZα fragment of β-galactosidase; lacZ fragment
   4788..4836    +  polyA_signal   poly(A) signal: synthetic polyadenylation signal
   4850..4941    +  misc_feature   pause site: RNA polymerase II transcriptional pause signal from the human α2 globin gene
>Addgene plasmid #239098 | pGL3-PDE6B-146 | addgene full sequence | sequence record 485111 | Addgene NGS Result
GGTACCGAGCTCTTACGCGTGCTAGAGCGCAGGCCCCCATTTGTAGGAGTGAGTCAGCTGACCCGCCCCC
GGGGTTCCTAATCTCACTAAGAAAGACTTTGCTGATGACAGGGTTTCCTGGGAGTCCATGCGTGCCTGGA
GCAGCAGCGTCTCCAGGGACAGGCAGCCACCGATCTGCGATCAAGCTTGGCATTCCGGTACTGTTGGTAA
AGCCACCATGGAAGACGCCAAAAACATAAAGAAAGGCCCGGCGCCATTCTATCCGCTGGAAGATGGAACC
GCTGGAGAGCAACTGCATAAGGCTATGAAGAGATACGCCCTGGTTCCTGGAACAATTGCTTTTACAGATG
CACATATCGAGGTGGACATCACTTACGCTGAGTACTTCGAAATGTCCGTTCGGTTGGCAGAAGCTATGAA
ACGATATGGGCTGAATACAAATCACAGAATCGTCGTATGCAGTGAAAACTCTCTTCAATTCTTTATGCCG
GTGTTGGGCGCGTTATTTATCGGAGTTGCAGTTGCGCCCGCGAACGACATTTATAATGAACGTGAATTGC
TCAACAGTATGGGCATTTCGCAGCCTACCGTGGTGTTCGTTTCCAAAAAGGGGTTGCAAAAAATTTTGAA
CGTGCAAAAAAAGCTCCCAATCATCCAAAAAATTATTATCATGGATTCTAAAACGGATTACCAGGGATTT
CAGTCGATGTACACGTTCGTCACATCTCATCTACCTCCCGGTTTTAATGAATACGATTTTGTGCCAGAGT
CCTTCGATAGGGACAAGACAATTGCACTGATCATGAACTCCTCTGGATCTACTGGTCTGCCTAAAGGTGT
CGCTCTGCCTCATAGAACTGCCTGCGTGAGATTCTCGCATGCCAGAGATCCTATTTTTGGCAATCAAATC
ATTCCGGATACTGCGATTTTAAGTGTTGTTCCATTCCATCACGGTTTTGGAATGTTTACTACACTCGGAT
ATTTGATATGTGGATTTCGAGTCGTCTTAATGTATAGATTTGAAGAAGAGCTGTTTCTGAGGAGCCTTCA
GGATTACAAGATTCAAAGTGCGCTGCTGGTGCCAACCCTATTCTCCTTCTTCGCCAAAAGCACTCTGATT
GACAAATACGATTTATCTAATTTACACGAAATTGCTTCTGGTGGCGCTCCCCTCTCTAAGGAAGTCGGGG
AAGCGGTTGCCAAGAGGTTCCATCTGCCAGGTATCAGGCAAGGATATGGGCTCACTGAGACTACATCAGC
TATTCTGATTACACCCGAGGGGGATGATAAACCGGGCGCGGTCGGTAAAGTTGTTCCATTTTTTGAAGCG
AAGGTTGTGGATCTGGATACCGGGAAAACGCTGGGCGTTAATCAAAGAGGCGAACTGTGTGTGAGAGGTC
CTATGATTATGTCCGGTTATGTAAACAATCCGGAAGCGACCAACGCCTTGATTGACAAGGATGGATGGCT
ACATTCTGGAGACATAGCTTACTGGGACGAAGACGAACACTTCTTCATCGTTGACCGCCTGAAGTCTCTG
ATTAAGTACAAAGGCTATCAGGTGGCTCCCGCTGAATTGGAATCCATCTTGCTCCAACACCCCAACATCT
TCGACGCAGGTGTCGCAGGTCTTCCCGACGATGACGCCGGTGAACTTCCCGCCGCCGTTGTTGTTTTGGA
GCACGGAAAGACGATGACGGAAAAAGAGATCGTGGATTACGTCGCCAGTCAAGTAACAACCGCGAAAAAG
TTGCGCGGAGGAGTTGTGTTTGTGGACGAAGTACCGAAAGGTCTTACCGGAAAACTCGACGCAAGAAAAA
TCAGAGAGATCCTCATAAAGGCCAAGAAGGGCGGAAAGATCGCCGTGTAATTCTAGAGTCGGGGCGGCCG
GCCGCTTCGAGCAGACATGATAAGATACATTGATGAGTTTGGACAAACCACAACTAGAATGCAGTGAAAA
AAATGCTTTATTTGTGAAATTTGTGATGCTATTGCTTTATTTGTAACCATTATAAGCTGCAATAAACAAG
TTAACAACAACAATTGCATTCATTTTATGTTTCAGGTTCAGGGGGAGGTGTGGGAGGTTTTTTAAAGCAA
GTAAAACCTCTACAAATGTGGTAAAATCGATAAGGATCCGTCGACCGATGCCCTTGAGAGCCTTCAACCC
AGTCAGCTCCTTCCGGTGGGCGCGGGGCATGACTATCGTCGCCGCACTTATGACTGTCTTCTTTATCATG
CAACTCGTAGGACAGGTGCCGGCAGCGCTCTTCCGCTTCCTCGCTCACTGACTCGCTGCGCTCGGTCGTT
CGGCTGCGGCGAGCGGTATCAGCTCACTCAAAGGCGGTAATACGGTTATCCACAGAATCAGGGGATAACG
CAGGAAAGAACATGTGAGCAAAAGGCCAGCAAAAGGCCAGGAACCGTAAAAAGGCCGCGTTGCTGGCGTT
TTTCCATAGGCTCCGCCCCCCTGACGAGCATCACAAAAATCGACGCTCAAGTCAGAGGTGGCGAAACCCG
ACAGGACTATAAAGATACCAGGCGTTTCCCCCTGGAAGCTCCCTCGTGCGCTCTCCTGTTCCGACCCTGC
CGCTTACCGGATACCTGTCCGCCTTTCTCCCTTCGGGAAGCGTGGCGCTTTCTCATAGCTCACGCTGTAG
GTATCTCAGTTCGGTGTAGGTCGTTCGCTCCAAGCTGGGCTGTGTGCACGAACCCCCCGTTCAGCCCGAC
CGCTGCGCCTTATCCGGTAACTATCGTCTTGAGTCCAACCCGGTAAGACACGACTTATCGCCACTGGCAG
CAGCCACTGGTAACAGGATTAGCAGAGCGAGGTATGTAGGCGGTGCTACAGAGTTCTTGAAGTGGTGGCC
TAACTACGGCTACACTAGAAGAACAGTATTTGGTATCTGCGCTCTGCTGAAGCCAGTTACCTTCGGAAAA
AGAGTTGGTAGCTCTTGATCCGGCAAACAAACCACCGCTGGTAGCGGTGGTTTTTTTGTTTGCAAGCAGC
AGATTACGCGCAGAAAAAAAGGATCTCAAGAAGATCCTTTGATCTTTTCTACGGGGTCTGACGCTCAGTG
GAACGAAAACTCACGTTAAGGGATTTTGGTCATGAGATTATCAAAAAGGATCTTCACCTAGATCCTTTTA
AATTAAAAATGAAGTTTTAAATCAATCTAAAGTATATATGAGTAAACTTGGTCTGACAGTTACCAATGCT
TAATCAGTGAGGCACCTATCTCAGCGATCTGTCTATTTCGTTCATCCATAGTTGCCTGACTCCCCGTCGT
GTAGATAACTACGATACGGGAGGGCTTACCATCTGGCCCCAGTGCTGCAATGATACCGCGAGACCCACGC
TCACCGGCTCCAGATTTATCAGCAATAAACCAGCCAGCCGGAAGGGCCGAGCGCAGAAGTGGTCCTGCAA
CTTTATCCGCCTCCATCCAGTCTATTAATTGTTGCCGGGAAGCTAGAGTAAGTAGTTCGCCAGTTAATAG
TTTGCGCAACGTTGTTGCCATTGCTACAGGCATCGTGGTGTCACGCTCGTCGTTTGGTATGGCTTCATTC
AGCTCCGGTTCCCAACGATCAAGGCGAGTTACATGATCCCCCATGTTGTGCAAAAAAGCGGTTAGCTCCT
TCGGTCCTCCGATCGTTGTCAGAAGTAAGTTGGCCGCAGTGTTATCACTCATGGTTATGGCAGCACTGCA
TAATTCTCTTACTGTCATGCCATCCGTAAGATGCTTTTCTGTGACTGGTGAGTACTCAACCAAGTCATTC
TGAGAATAGTGTATGCGGCGACCGAGTTGCTCTTGCCCGGCGTCAATACGGGATAATACCGCGCCACATA
GCAGAACTTTAAAAGTGCTCATCATTGGAAAACGTTCTTCGGGGCGAAAACTCTCAAGGATCTTACCGCT
GTTGAGATCCAGTTCGATGTAACCCACTCGTGCACCCAACTGATCTTCAGCATCTTTTACTTTCACCAGC
GTTTCTGGGTGAGCAAAAACAGGAAGGCAAAATGCCGCAAAAAAGGGAATAAGGGCGACACGGAAATGTT
GAATACTCATACTCTTCCTTTTTCAATATTATTGAAGCATTTATCAGGGTTATTGTCTCATGAGCGGATA
CATATTTGAATGTATTTAGAAAAATAAACAAATAGGGGTTCCGCGCACATTTCCCCGAAAAGTGCCACCT
G
[124 nt withheld, positions 4202-4325]
C
[91 nt withheld, positions 4327-4417]
A
[49 nt withheld, positions 4419-4467]
CCTTTGACGTTGGAGTCCACGTTCTTT
[37 nt withheld, positions 4495-4531]
ACCCTATCTCGGTCTATTCTTTTGATTTATAAGGGATTTTGCCGATTTCGGCCTATTGGTTAAAAAATGA
GCTGATTTAACAAAAATTTAACGCGAATTTTAACAAAATATTAACGCTTACAATTTGCCATTCGCCATTC
AGGCTGCGCAACTGTTGGGAAGGGCGATCGGTGCGGGCCTCTTCGCTATTACGCCAGCCCAAGCTACCAT
GATAAGTAAGTAATATTAAGGTACGGGAGGTACTTGGAGCGGCCGCAATAAAATATCTTTATTTTCATTA
CATCTGTGTGTTGGTTTTTTGTGTGAATCGATAGTACTAACATACGCTCTCCATCAAAACAAAACGAAAC
AAAACAAACTAGCAAAATAGGCTGTCCCCAGTGCAAGTGCAGGTGCCAGAACATTTCTCTATCGATA
